>Addgene plasmid #52296 | pCAG-DN-RFX | depositor full sequence | sequence record 80942 | pCAG-DN-RFX sequence 5239 bps
GTCGACATTGATTATTGACTAGTTATTAATAGTAATCAATTACGGGGTCATTAGTTCATAGCCCATATAT
GGAGTTCCGCGTTACATAACTTACGGTAAATGGCCCGCCTGGCTGACCGCCCAACGACCCCCGCCCATTG
ACGTCAATAATGACGTATGTTCCCATAGTAACGCCAATAGGGACTTTCCATTGACGTCAATGGGTGGACT
ATTTACGGTAAACTGCCCACTTGGCAGTACATCAAGTGTATCATATGCCAAGTACGCCCCCTATTGACGT
CAATGACGGTAAATGGCCCGCCTGGCATTATGCCCAGTACATGACCTTATGGGACTTTCCTACTTGGCAG
TACATCTACGTATTAGTCATCGCTATTACCATGGGTCGAGGTGAGCCCCACGTTCTGCTTCACTCTCCCC
ATCTCCCCCCCCTCCCCACCCCCAATTTTGTATTTATTTATTTTTTAATTATTTTGTGCAGCGATGGGGG
CGGGGGGGGGGGGGGCGCGCGCCAGGCGGGGCGGGGCGGGGCGAGGGGCGGGGCGGGGCGAGGCGGAGAG
GTGCGGCGGCAGCCAATCAGAGCGGCGCGCTCCGAAAGTTTCCTTTTATGGCGAGGCGGCGGCGGCGGCG
GCCCTATAAAAAGCGAAGCGCGCGGCGGGCGGGAGTCGCTGCGTTGCCTTCGCCCCGTGCCCCGCTCCGC
GCCGCCTCGCGCCGCCCGCCCCGGCTCTGACTGACCGCGTTACTCCCACAGGTGAGCGGGCGGGACGGCC
CTTCTCCTCCGGGCTGTAATTAGCGCTTGGTTTAATGACGGCTCGTTTCTTTTCTGTGGCTGCGTGAAAG
CCTTAAAGGGCTCCGGGAGGGCCCTTTGTGCGGGGGGGAGCGGCTCGGGGGGTGCGTGCGTGTGTGTGTG
CGTGGGGAGCGCCGCGTGCGGCCCGCGCTGCCCGGCGGCTGTGAGCGCTGCGGGCGCGGCGCGGGGCTTT
GTGCGCTCCGCGTGTGCGCGAGGGGAGCGCGGCCGGGGGCGGTGCCCCGCGGTGCGGGGGGGCTGCGAGG
GGAACAAAGGCTGCGTGCGGGGTGTGTGCGTGGGGGGGTGAGCAGGGGGTGTGGGCGCGGCGGTCGGGCT
GTAACCCCCCCCTGCACCCCCCTCCCCGAGTTGCTGAGCACGGCCCGGCTTCGGGTGCGGGGCTCCGTGC
GGGGCGTGGCGCGGGGCTCGCCGTGCCGGGCGGGGGGTGGCGGCAGGTGGGGGTGCCGGGCGGGGCGGGG
CCGCCTCGGGCCGGGGAGGGCTCGGGGGAGGGGCGCGGCGGCCCCGGAGCGCCGGCGGCTGTCGAGGCGC
GGCGAGCCGCAGCCATTGCCTTTTATGGTAATCGTGCGAGAGGGCGCAGGGACTTCCTTTGTCCCAAATC
TGGCGGAGCCGAAATCTGGGAGGCGCCGCCGCACCCCCTCTAGCGGGCGCGGGCGAAGCGGTGCGGCGCC
GGCAGGAAGGAAATGGGCGGGGAGGGCCTTCGTGCGTCGCCGCGCCGCCGTCCCCTTCTCCATCTCCAGC
CTCGGGGCTGCCGCAGGGGGACGGCTGCCTTCGGGGGGGACGGGGCAGGGCGGGGTTCGGCTTCTGGCGT
GTGACCGGCGGCTCTAGAGCCTCTGCTAACCATGTTCATGCCTTCTTCTTTTTCCTACAGCTCCTGGGCA
ACGTGCTGGTTATTGTGCTGTCTCATCATTTTGGCAAAGAATTCGGTACCGATATCGCGGCCGCGCCACC
ATGGAAATCCAAGGCGGCTACATGCTAGGCAATGCCAGCCAGTCTTACTCCCACACCACCCGTGCCTCAC
CAGCCACAGTCCAGTGGCTCCTGGATAATTACGAGACCGCTGAGGGCGTGAGCCTGCCACGGAGCACCCT
CTACTGCCACTACCTGCTGCACTGCCAAGAGCAGAAGCTGGAGCCAGTTAATGCCGCCTCTTTCGGCAAG
CTCATCCGCTCGGTATTCATGGGTCTGCGCACGCGCCGTCTGGGCACCAGGGGCAACTCTAAGTACCACT
ATTACGGCCTGCGGATCAAAGCCAGCTCACCCCTGCTGCGGCTGATGGAGGACCAGCAGCACATGGCCAT
GCGGGGCCAGCCCTTCTCCCAGAAACAGAGGCTGAAGCCCGAACAAAAACTCATCTCAGAAGAGGATCTG
TAACTCGAGGGCCGCACTCCTCAGGTGCAGGCTGCCTATCAGAAGGTGGTGGCTGGTGTGGCCAATGCCC
TGGCTCACAAATACCACTGAGATCTTTTTCCCTCTGCCAAAAATTATGGGGACATCATGAAGCCCCTTGA
GCATCTGACTTCTGGCTAATAAAGGAAATTTATTTTCATTGCAATAGTGTGTTGGAATTTTTTGTGTCTC
TCACTCGGAAGGACATATGGGAGGGCAAATCATTTAAAACATCAGAATGAGTATTTGGTTTAGAGTTTGG
CAACATATGCCATATGCTGGCTGCCATGAACAAAGGTGGCTATAAAGAGGTCATCAGTATATGAAACAGC
CCCCTGCTGTCCATTCCTTATTCCATAGAAAAGCCTTGACTTGAGGTTAGATTTTTTTTATATTTTGTTT
TGTGTTATTTTTTTCTTTAACATCCCTAAAATTTTCCTTACATGTTTTACTAGCCAGATTTTTCCTCCTC
TCCTGACTACTCCCAGTCATAGCTGTCCCTCTTCTCTTATGAAGATCCCTCGACCTGCAGCCCAAGCTTG
GCGTAATCATGGTCATAGCTGTTTCCTGTGTGAAATTGTTATCCGCTCACAATTCCACACAACATACGAG
CCGGAAGCATAAAGTGTAAAGCCTGGGGTGCCTAATGAGTGAGCTAACTCACATTAATTGCGTTGCGCTC
ACTGCCCGCTTTCCAGTCGGGAAACCTGTCGTGCCAGCGGATCCGCATCTCAATTAGTCAGCAACCATAG
TCCCGCCCCTAACTCCGCCCATCCCGCCCCTAACTCCGCCCAGTTCCGCCCATTCTCCGCCCCATGGCTG
ACTAATTTTTTTTATTTATGCAGAGGCCGAGGCCGCCTCGGCCTCTGAGCTATTCCAGAAGTAGTGAGGA
GGCTTTTTTGGAGGCCTAGGCTTTTGCAAAAAGCTAACTTGTTTATTGCAGCTTATAATGGTTACAAATA
AAGCAATAGCATCACAAATTTCACAAATAAAGCATTTTTTTCACTGCATTCTAGTTGTGGTTTGTCCAAA
CTCATCAATGTATCTTATCATGTCTGGATCCGCTGCATTAATGAATCGGCCAACGCGCGGGGAGAGGCGG
TTTGCGTATTGGGCGCTCTTCCGCTTCCTCGCTCACTGACTCGCTGCGCTCGGTCGTTCGGCTGCGGCGA
GCGGTATCAGCTCACTCAAAGGCGGTAATACGGTTATCCACAGAATCAGGGGATAACGCAGGAAAGAACA
TGTGAGCAAAAGGCCAGCAAAAGGCCAGGAACCGTAAAAAGGCCGCGTTGCTGGCGTTTTTCCATAGGCT
CCGCCCCCCTGACGAGCATCACAAAAATCGACGCTCAAGTCAGAGGTGGCGAAACCCGACAGGACTATAA
AGATACCAGGCGTTTCCCCCTGGAAGCTCCCTCGTGCGCTCTCCTGTTCCGACCCTGCCGCTTACCGGAT
ACCTGTCCGCCTTTCTCCCTTCGGGAAGCGTGGCGCTTTCTCAATGCTCACGCTGTAGGTATCTCAGTTC
GGTGTAGGTCGTTCGCTCCAAGCTGGGCTGTGTGCACGAACCCCCCGTTCAGCCCGACCGCTGCGCCTTA
TCCGGTAACTATCGTCTTGAGTCCAACCCGGTAAGACACGACTTATCGCCACTGGCAGCAGCCACTGGTA
ACAGGATTAGCAGAGCGAGGTATGTAGGCGGTGCTACAGAGTTCTTGAAGTGGTGGCCTAACTACGGCTA
CACTAGAAGGACAGTATTTGGTATCTGCGCTCTGCTGAAGCCAGTTACCTTCGGAAAAAGAGTTGGTAGC
TCTTGATCCGGCAAACAAACCACCGCTGGTAGCGGTGGTTTTTTTGTTTGCAAGCAGCAGATTACGCGCA
GAAAAAAAGGATCTCAAGAAGATCCTTTGATCTTTTCTACGGGGTCTGACGCTCAGTGGAACGAAAACTC
ACGTTAAGGGATTTTGGTCATGAGATTATCAAAAAGGATCTTCACCTAGATCCTTTTAAATTAAAAATGA
AGTTTTAAATCAATCTAAAGTATATATGAGTAAACTTGGTCTGACAGTTACCAATGCTTAATCAGTGAGG
CACCTATCTCAGCGATCTGTCTATTTCGTTCATCCATAGTTGCCTGACTCCCCGTCGTGTAGATAACTAC
GATACGGGAGGGCTTACCATCTGGCCCCAGTGCTGCAATGATACCGCGAGACCCACGCTCACCGGCTCCA
GATTTATCAGCAATAAACCAGCCAGCCGGAAGGGCCGAGCGCAGAAGTGGTCCTGCAACTTTATCCGCCT
CCATCCAGTCTATTAATTGTTGCCGGGAAGCTAGAGTAAGTAGTTCGCCAGTTAATAGTTTGCGCAACGT
TGTTGCCATTGCTACAGGCATCGTGGTGTCACGCTCGTCGTTTGGTATGGCTTCATTCAGCTCCGGTTCC
CAACGATCAAGGCGAGTTACATGATCCCCCATGTTGTGCAAAAAAGCGGTTAGCTCCTTCGGTCCTCCGA
TCGTTGTCAGAAGTAAGTTGGCCGCAGTGTTATCACTCATGGTTATGGCAGCACTGCATAATTCTCTTAC
TGTCATGCCATCCGTAAGATGCTTTTCTGTGACTGGTGAGTACTCAACCAAGTCATTCTGAGAATAGTGT
ATGCGGCGACCGAGTTGCTCTTGCCCGGCGTCAATACGGGATAATACCGCGCCACATAGCAGAACTTTAA
AAGTGCTCATCATTGGAAAACGTTCTTCGGGGCGAAAACTCTCAAGGATCTTACCGCTGTTGAGATCCAG
TTCGATGTAACCCACTCGTGCACCCAACTGATCTTCAGCATCTTTTACTTTCACCAGCGTTTCTGGGTGA
GCAAAAACAGGAAGGCAAAATGCCGCAAAAAAGGGAATAAGGGCGACACGGAAATGTTGAATACTCATAC
TCTTCCTTTTTCAATATTATTGAAGCATTTATCAGGGTTATTGTCTCATGAGCGGATACATATTTGAATG
TATTTAGAAAAATAAACAAATAGGGGTTCCGCGCACATTTCCCCGAAAAGTGCCACCTG
Features (pLannotate 1.2.2; 18 found; start..end, strand, type, name):
      4..383     +  enhancer       CMV enhancer: human cytomegalovirus immediate early enhancer
    386..661     +  promoter       chicken β-actin promoter: No description available
    662..1670    +  intron         chimeric intron: chimera between introns from chicken β-actin and rabbit β-globin
   1674..1745    +  CDS            HBB (fragment): HBB_COLGU - Experimental evidence at transcript level: Swiss-Prot protein existence level 2. Involved in oxygen transport from the lung to the various peripheral tissues. From Colobus guereza (Mantled guereza) (Eastern black-and-white colobus monkey).
   1739..2149    +  CDS            Rfx2 (fragment): RFX2_RAT - Experimental evidence at protein level: Swiss-Prot protein existence level 1. Transcription factor that acts as a key regulator of spermatogenesis (By similarity). Acts by regulating expression of genes required for the haploid phase during spermiogenesis, such as genes required for cilium assembly and function (By similarity). Recognizes and binds the X-box, a regulatory motif with DNA sequence 5'-GTNRCC(0- 3N)RGYAAC-3' present on promoters (PubMed:14743396, PubMed:15526285, PubMed:16676351, PubMed:18247329). Probably activates transcription of the testis-specific histone gene H1-6
   2186..2257    +  CDS            HBB (fragment): HBB_PONPY - Experimental evidence at transcript level: Swiss-Prot protein existence level 2. Involved in oxygen transport from the lung to the various peripheral tissues. From Pongo pygmaeus (Bornean orangutan).
   2328..2383    +  polyA_signal   β-globin poly(A) signal: rabbit β-globin polyadenylation signal (Gil and Proudfoot, 1987)
   2766..2782    -  protein_bind   lac operator: The lac repressor binds to the lac operator to inhibit transcription in E. coli. This inhibition can be relieved by adding lactose or isopropyl-β-D-thiogalactopyranoside (IPTG). lac repressor encoded by lacI
   2790..2820    -  promoter       lac promoter: promoter for the E. coli lac operon
   2835..2856    -  protein_bind   CAP binding site: CAP binding activates transcription in the presence of cAMP. E. coli catabolite activator protein
   2869..2908    -  CDS            lacI (fragment): lac repressor; lacI; The lac repressor binds to the lac operator to inhibit transcription in E. coli. This inhibition can be relieved by adding lactose or isopropyl-β-D-thiogalactopyranoside (IPTG).
   2915..2937    +  promoter       SV40 promoter (fragment): SV40 enhancer and early promoter
   2961..3096    +  rep_origin     SV40 ori: SV40 origin of replication
   3116..3250    +  polyA_signal   SV40 poly(A) signal: SV40 polyadenylation signal
   3252..3306    -  CDS            lacI (fragment): lac repressor; lacI; The lac repressor binds to the lac operator to inhibit transcription in E. coli. This inhibition can be relieved by adding lactose or isopropyl-β-D-thiogalactopyranoside (IPTG).
   3489..4077    -  rep_origin     ori: high-copy-number ColE1/pMB1/pBR322/pUC origin of replication
   4248..5108    -  CDS            AmpR: β-lactamase; bla; confers resistance to ampicillin, carbenicillin, and related antibiotics
   5109..5213    -  promoter       AmpR promoter: bla
