[The description below was written by a language model from this plasmid's Addgene catalogue record and pLannotate feature annotations shown in this document.]
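Description:
pCAG-DN-RFX is a 5.2 kb mammalian expression plasmid built on the pCAGEN backbone, which the depositor modified by adding extra restriction sites. It is maintained in E. coli as a high-copy plasmid through a ColE1/pUC-type origin and selected with ampicillin via the β-lactamase gene and its own promoter. The backbone also carries remnants of lac regulatory sequence and a short SV40 region containing the SV40 origin, which can support episomal replication in cells that supply large T antigen. No mammalian selection marker is recorded or annotated.

The payload is a roughly 420 bp insert cloned between NotI and XhoI that encodes the DNA-binding domain of mouse RFX1 (residues 400–527) fused to a C-terminal Myc epitope tag. Expression is driven by the composite CAG promoter, annotated here as the CMV immediate-early enhancer, the chicken β-actin promoter and a chimeric β-actin/β-globin intron, and transcripts are terminated by the rabbit β-globin polyadenylation signal. The automated annotation labels the insert as an Rfx2 fragment, which probably reflects the strong conservation of the DNA-binding domain across the RFX family rather than a different insert. The short HBB fragments flanking it are probably residual β-globin exon sequence from the CAG cassette. The Myc tag itself is not picked up in the feature table.

Because the encoded protein consists of the DNA-binding domain alone, it is expected to occupy X-box motifs without the rest of the transcription factor, acting as a dominant-negative inhibitor of RFX factors. The associated publication concerns GPR56 alternative splicing and regional patterning of the cerebral cortex. The Myc tag allows detection of the expressed protein.
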