Addgene plasmid #52296: pCAG-DN-RFX
Purpose: Dominant-negatively inhibits RFX (regulatory factor X) transcription factor. Made of mouse RFX1 DNA binding domain (400-527 aa) and C-terminal myc tag.
Depositing lab: Christopher A Walsh. Depositing organization: Boston Children's Hospital. Publication: Evolutionarily dynamic alternative splicing of GPR56 regulates regional cerebral cortical patterning. Bae BI, Tietjen I, Atabay KD, Evrony GD, Johnson MB, Asare E, Wang PP, Murayama AY, Im K, Lisgo SN, Overman L, Sestan N, Chang BS, Barkovich AJ, Grant PE, Topcu M, Politsky J, Okano H, Piao X, Walsh CA. Science. 2014 Feb 14;343(6172):764-8. doi: 10.1126/science.1244392. PubMed 24531968.
Backbone
  Vector backbone: pCAGEN
  Backbone size w/o insert (bp): 4798
  Total vector size (bp): 5239
  Modifications to backbone: Additional restriction enzyme sites were added.
  Vector type: Mammalian Expression
Growth in bacteria
  Bacterial resistance: Ampicillin, 100 μg/mL
  Growth temperature: 37°C
  Growth strain: Top10
  Copy number: High Copy
Gene/Insert
  Gene/Insert name: Dominant negative RFX
  Species: M. musculus (mouse)
  Insert size (bp): 423
  Promoter: CAG promoter
  Tag / fusion protein: Myc (C terminal on insert)
  Cloning method: Restriction Enzyme; 5′ cloning site NotI (not destroyed); 3′ cloning site XhoI (not destroyed)
  Sequencing primers: 5′ TGTGACCGGCGGCTCTAGAGC
Terms and licenses: Academic/Nonprofit Terms; Industry Terms: Not Available to Industry
Depositor comments: Mouse RFX1 DNA binding domain (400-527 aa) with a C-terminal Myc tag
How to cite: pCAG-DN-RFX was a gift from Christopher A Walsh (Addgene plasmid # 52296 ; http://n2t.net/addgene:52296 ; RRID:Addgene_52296)
