>Addgene plasmid #52296 | pCAG-DN-RFX | addgene partial sequence | sequence record 82760 | Bglob-pA-R 5'-ttttggcagagggaaaaaga-3'
ATTGGCCACACCAGCCACCACCTTCTGATAGGCAGCCTGCACCTGAGGAGTGCGGCCCTCGAGTTACAGA
TCCTCTTCTGAGATGAGTTTTTGTTCGGGCTTCAGCCTCTGTTTCTGGGAGAAGGGCTGGCCCCGCATGG
CCATGTGCTGCTGGTCCTCCATCAGCCGCAGCAGGGGTGAGCTGGCTTTGATCCGCAGGCCGTAATAGTG
GTACTTAGAGTTGCCCCTGGTGCCCAGACGGCGCGTGCGCAGACCCATGAATACCGAGCGGATGAGCTTG
CCGAAAGAGGCGGCATTAACTGGCTCCAGCTTCTGCTCTTGGCAGTGCAGCAGGTAGTGGCAGTAGAGGG
TGCTCCGTGGCAGGCTCACGCCCTC
