>Addgene plasmid #52296 | pCAG-DN-RFX | addgene partial sequence | sequence record 83474 | pCAG-F 5'-GCAACGTGCTGGTTATTGTG-3'
CCGATATCGCGGCCGCGCCACCATGGAAATCCAAGGCGGCTACATGCTAGGCAATGCCAGCCAGTCTTAC
TCCCACACCACCCGTGCCTCACCAGCCACAGTCCAGTGGCTCCTGGATAATTACGAGACCGCTGAGGGCG
TGAGCCTGCCACGGAGCACCCTCTACTGCCACTACCTGCTGCACTGCCAAGAGCAGAAGCTGGAGCCAGT
TAATGCCGCCTCTTTCGGCAAGCTCATCCGCTCGGTATTCATGGGTCTGCGCACGCGCCGTCTGGGCACC
AGGGGCAACTCTAAGTACCACTATTACGGCCTGCGGATCAAAGCCAGCTCACCCCTGCTGCGGCTGATGG
AGGACCAGCAGCACATGGCCATGCGGGGCCAGCCCTTCTCCCAGAAACAGAGGCTGAAGCCCGAACAAAA
ACTCATCTCAGAAGAGGATCTGTAACTCGAGGGCCGCACTCCTCAGGTGCAGGCTGCCTATCAGAAGGTG
GTGGCTGGTGTGGCCAATGCCCTGGCTCACAAATACCACTGAGATCTTTTTCCCTCTGCCAAAAATTATG
GGGACATCATGAAGCCCCTTGAGCATCTGACTTCTGGCTAATAAAGGAAATTTATTTTCATTGCAATAGT
GTGTTGGAATTTTTTGTGTCTCTCACTCGGAAGGACATATGGGAGGGCAAATCATTTAAAACATCAGAAT
GAGTATTTGGTTTAGAGTTTGGCAACATATGCCCATATGCTGGCTGCCATGAACAAAGGTTGGCTATAAA
GAGGTCATCAGTATATGAAACAGCCCCC
